>Addgene plasmid #48760 | pPy-CAG-Cre::ERT2-IRES-BSD | depositor full sequence | sequence record 154036 | in silico assembled
ATTGATTATTGACTAGTTATTAATAGTAATCAATTACGGGGTCATTAGTTCATAGCCCATATATGGAGTT
CCGCGTTACATAACTTACGGTAAATGGCCCGCCTGGCTGACCGCCCAACGACCCCCGCCCATTGACGTCA
ATAATGACGTATGTTCCCATAGTAACGCCAATAGGGACTTTCCATTGACGTCAATGGGTGGACTATTTAC
GGTAAACTGCCCACTTGGCAGTACATCAAGTGTATCATATGCCAAGTACGCCCCCTATTGACGTCAATGA
CGGTAAATGGCCCGCCTGGCATTATGCCCAGTACATGACCTTATGGGACTTTCCTACTTGGCAGTACATC
TACGTATTAGTCATCGCTATTACCATGGGTCGAGGTGAGCCCCACGTTCTGCTTCACTCTCCCCATCTCC
CCCCCCTCCCCACCCCCAATTTTGTATTTATTTATTTTTTAATTATTTTGTGCAGCGATGGGGGCGGGGG
GGGGGGGGGCGCGCGCCAGGCGGGGCGGGGCGGGGCGAGGGGCGGGGCGGGGCGAGGCGGAGAGGTGCGG
CGGCAGCCAATCAGAGCGGCGCGCTCCGAAAGTTTCCTTTTATGGCGAGGCGGCGGCGGCGGCGGCCCTA
TAAAAAGCGAAGCGCGCGGCGGGCGGGAGTCGCTGCGTTGCCTTCGCCCCGTGCCCCGCTCCGCGCCGCC
TCGCGCCGCCCGCCCCGGCTCTGACTGACCGCGTTACTCCCACAGGTGAGCGGGCGGGACGGCCCTTCTC
CTCCGGGCTGTAATTAGCGCTTGGTTTAATGACGGCTCGTTTCTTTTCTGTGGCTGCGTGAAAGCCTTAA
AGGGCTCCGGGAGGGCCCTTTGTGCGGGGGGGAGCGGCTCGGGGGGTGCGTGCGTGTGTGTGTGCGTGGG
GAGCGCCGCGTGCGGCCCGCGCTGCCCGGCGGCTGTGAGCGCTGCGGGCGCGGCGCGGGGCTTTGTGCGC
TCCGCGTGTGCGCGAGGGGAGCGCGGCCGGGGGCGGTGCCCCGCGGTGCGGGGGGGCTGCGAGGGGAACA
AAGGCTGCGTGCGGGGTGTGTGCGTGGGGGGGTGAGCAGGGGGTGTGGGCGCGGCGGTCGGGCTGTAACC
CCCCCCTGCACCCCCCTCCCCGAGTTGCTGAGCACGGCCCGGCTTCGGGTGCGGGGCTCCGTGCGGGGCG
TGGCGCGGGGCTCGCCGTGCCGGGCGGGGGGTGGCGGCAGGTGGGGGTGCCGGGCGGGGCGGGGCCGCCT
CGGGCCGGGGAGGGCTCGGGGGAGGGGCGCGGCGGCCCCGGAGCGCCGGCGGCTGTCGAGGCGCGGCGAG
CCGCAGCCATTGCCTTTTATGGTAATCGTGCGAGAGGGCGCAGGGACTTCCTTTGTCCCAAATCTGGCGG
AGCCGAAATCTGGGAGGCGCCGCCGCACCCCCTCTAGCGGGCGCGGGCGAAGCGGTGCGGCGCCGGCAGG
AAGGAAATGGGCGGGGAGGGCCTTCGTGCGTCGCCGCGCCGCCGTCCCCTTCTCCATCTCCAGCCTCGGG
GCTGCCGCAGGGGGACGGCTGCCTTCGGGGGGGACGGGGCAGGGCGGGGTTCGGCTTCTGGCGTGTGACC
GGCGGCTCTAGAGCCTCTGCTAACCATGTTCATGCCTTCTTCTTTTTCCTACAGCTCCTGGGCAACGTGC
TGGTTGTTGTGCTGTCTCATCATTTTGGCAAAGAATTCCTCGACATGTCCAATTTACTGACCGTACACCA
AAATTTGCCTGCATTACCGGTCGATGCAACGAGTGATGAGGTTCGCAAGAACCTGATGGACATGTTCAGG
GATCGCCAGGCGTTTTCTGAGCATACCTGGAAAATGCTTCTGTCCGTTTGCCGGTCGTGGGCGGCATGGT
GCAAGTTGAATAACCGGAAATGGTTTCCCGCAGAACCTGAAGATGTTCGCGATTATCTTCTATATCTTCA
GGCGCGCGGTCTGGCAGTAAAAACTATCCAGCAACATTTGGGCCAGCTAAACATGCTTCATCGTCGGTCC
GGGCTGCCACGACCAAGTGACAGCAATGCTGTTTCACTGGTTATGCGGCGGATCCGAAAAGAAAACGTTG
ATGCCGGTGAACGTGCAAAACAGGCTCTAGCGTTCGAACGCACTGATTTCGACCAGGTTCGTTCACTCAT
GGAAAATAGCGATCGCTGCCAGGATATACGTAATCTGGCATTTCTGGGGATTGCTTATAACACCCTGTTA
CGTATAGCCGAAATTGCCAGGATCAGGGTTAAAGATATCTCACGTACTGACGGTGGGAGAATGTTAATCC
ATATTGGCAGAACGAAAACGCTGGTTAGCACCGCAGGTGTAGAGAAGGCACTTAGCCTGGGGGTAACTAA
ACTGGTCGAGCGATGGATTTCCGTCTCTGGTGTAGCTGATGATCCGAATAACTACCTGTTTTGCCGGGTC
AGAAAAAATGGTGTTGCCGCGCCATCTGCCACCAGCCAGCTATCAACTCGCGCCCTGGAAGGGATTTTTG
AAGCAACTCATCGATTGATTTACGGCGCTAAGGATGACTCTGGTCAGAGATACCTGGCCTGGTCTGGACA
CAGTGCCCGTGTCGGAGCCGCGCGAGATATGGCCCGCGCTGGAGTTTCAATACCGGAGATCATGCAAGCT
GGTGGCTGGACCAATGTAAATATTGTCATGAACTATATCCGTAACCTGGATAGTGAAACAGGGGCAATGG
TGCGCCTGCTGGAAGATGGCGATCTCGAGCCATCTGCTGGAGACATGAGAGCTGCCAACCTTTGGCCAAG
CCCGCTCATGATCAAACGCTCTAAGAAGAACAGCCTGGCCTTGTCCCTGACGGCCGACCAGATGGTCAGT
GCCTTGTTGGATGCTGAGCCCCCCATACTCTATTCCGAGTATGATCCTACCAGACCCTTCAGTGAAGCTT
CGATGATGGGCTTACTGACCAACCTGGCAGACAGGGAGCTGGTTCACATGATCAACTGGGCGAAGAGGGT
GCCAGGCTTTGTGGATTTGACCCTCCATGATCAGGTCCACCTTCTAGAATGTGCCTGGCTAGAGATCCTG
ATGATTGGTCTCGTCTGGCGCTCCATGGAGCACCCAGTGAAGCTACTGTTTGCTCCTAACTTGCTCTTGG
ACAGGAACCAGGGAAAATGTGTAGAGGGCATGGTGGAGATCTTCGACATGCTGCTGGCTACATCATCTCG
GTTCCGCATGATGAATCTGCAGGGAGAGGAGTTTGTGTGCCTCAAATCTATTATTTTGCTTAATTCTGGA
GTGTACACATTTCTGTCCAGCACCCTGAAGTCTCTGGAAGAGAAGGACCATATCCACCGAGTCCTGGACA
AGATCACAGACACTTTGATCCACCTGATGGCCAAGGCAGGCCTGACCCTGCAGCAGCAGCACCAGCGGCT
GGCCCAGCTCCTCCTCATCCTCTCCCACATCAGGCACATGAGTAACAAAGGCATGGAGCATCTGTACAGC
ATGAAGTGCAAGAACGTGGTGCCCCTCTATGACCTGCTGCTGGAGGCGGCGGACGCCCACCGCCTACATG
CGCCCACTAGCCGTGGAGGGGCATCCGTGGAGGAGACGGACCAAAGCCACTTGGCCACTGCGGGCTCTAC
TTCATCGCATTCCTTGCAAAAGTATTACATCACGGGGGAGGCAGAGGGTTTCCCTGCCACAGTCTGAGCG
GCCGCTCGATAAGCTTGATATCGAATTCCGCCCCTCTCCCTCCCCCCCCCCTAACGTTACTGGCCGAAGC
CGCTTGGAATAAGGCCGGTGTGCGTTTGTCTATATGTTATTTTCCACCATATTGCCGTCTTTTGGCAATG
TGAGGGCCCGGAAACCTGGCCCTGTCTTCTTGACGAGCATTCCTAGGGGTCTTTCCCCTCTCGCCAAAGG
AATGCAAGGTCTGTTGAATGTCGTGAAGGAAGCAGTTCCTCTGGAAGCTTCTTGAAGACAAACAACGTCT
GTAGCGACCCTTTGCAGGCAGCGGAACCCCCCACCTGGCGACAGGTGCCTCTGCGGCCAAAAGCCACGTG
TATAAGATACACCTGCAAAGGCGGCACAACCCCAGTGCCACGTTGTGAGTTGGATAGTTGTGGAAAGAGT
CAAATGGCTCTCCTCAAGCGTATTCAACAAGGGGCTGAAGGATGCCCAGAAGGTACCCCATTGTATGGGA
TCTGATCTGGGGCCTCGGTGCACATGCTTTACATGTGTTTAGTCGAGGTTAAAAAACGTCTAGGCCCCCC
GAACCACGGGGACGTGGTTTTCCTTTGAAAAACACGATGATAATATGGCCACAACCATGCCTTTGTCTCA
AGAAGAATCCACCCTCATTGAAAGAGCAACGGCTACAATCAACAGCATCCCCATCTCTGAAGACTACAGC
GTCGCCAGCGCAGCTCTCTCTAGCGACGGCCGCATCTTCACTGGTGTCAATGTATATCATTTTACTGGGG
GACCTTGTGCAGAACTCGTGGTGCTGGGCACTGCTGCTGCTGCGGCAGCTGGCAACCTGACTTGTATCGT
CGCGATCGGAAATGAGAACAGGGGCATCTTGAGCCCCTGCGGACGGTGCCGACAGGTGCTTCTCGATCTG
CATCCTGGGATCAAAGCCATAGTGAAGGACAGTGATGGACAGCCGACGGCAGTTGGGATTCGTGAATTGC
TGCCCTCTGGTTATGTGTGGGAGGGTTAACTAGATAAGTAATGATCAGCCTCGACTGTGCCTTCTAGTTG
CCAGCCATCTGTTGTTTGCCCCTCCCCCGTGCCTTCCTTGACCCTGGAAGGTGCCACTCCCACTGTCCTT
TCCTAATAAAATGAGGAAATTGCATCGCATTGTCTGAGTAGGTGTCATTCTATTCTGGGGGGTGGGGTGG
GGCAGGACAGCAAGGGGGAGGATTGGGAAGACAATAGCAGGCATGCTGGGGATGCGGTGGGCTCTATGGC
TTCTGAGGCGGAAAGAACCTGCAGCCCAAGCTTGGCGTAATCATGGTCATAGCTGTTTCCTGTGTGAAAT
TGTTATCCGCTCACAATTCCACACAACATACGAGCCGGAAGCATAAAGTGTAAAGCCTGGGGTGCCTAAT
GAGTGAGCTAACTCACATTAATTGCGTTGCGCTCACTGCCCGCTTTCCAGTCGGGAAACCTGTCGTGCCA
GCGGATCCGCATCTCAATTAGTCAGCAACCATAGTCCCGCCCCTAACTCCGCCCATCCCGCCCCTAACTC
CGCCCAGTTCCGCCCATTCTCCGCCCCATGGCTGACTAATTTTTTTTATTTATGCAGAGGCCGAGGCCGC
CTCGGCCTCTGAGCTATTCCAGAAGTAGTGAGGAGGCTTTTTTGGAGGCCTAGGCTTTTGCAAAAAGCTA
ACTTGTTTATTGCAGCTTATAATGGTTACAAATAAAGCAATAGCATCACAAATTTCACAAATAAAGCATT
TTTTTCACTGCATTCTAGTTGTGGTTTGTCCAAACTCATCAATGTATCTTATCATGTCTGGATCCGCTGC
ATTAATGAATCGGCCAACGCGCGGGGAGAGGCGGTTTGCGTATTGGGCGCTCTTCCGCTTCCTCGCTCAC
TGACTCGCTGCGCTCGGTCGTTCGGCTGCGGCGAGCGGTATCAGCTCACTCAAAGGCGGTAATACGGTTA
TCCACAGAATCAGGGGATAACGCAGGAAAGAACATGTGAGCAAAAGGCCAGCAAAAGGCCAGGAACCGTA
AAAAGGCCGCGTTGCTGGCGTTTTTCCATAGGCTCCGCCCCCCTGACGAGCATCACAAAAATCGACGCTC
AAGTCAGAGGTGGCGAAACCCGACAGGACTATAAAGATACCAGGCGTTTCCCCCTGGAAGCTCCCTCGTG
CGCTCTCCTGTTCCGACCCTGCCGCTTACCGGATACCTGTCCGCCTTTCTCCCTTCGGGAAGCGTGGCGC
TTTCTCAATGCTCACGCTGTAGGTATCTCAGTTCGGTGTAGGTCGTTCGCTCCAAGCTGGGCTGTGTGCA
CGAACCCCCCGTTCAGCCCGACCGCTGCGCCTTATCCGGTAACTATCGTCTTGAGTCCAACCCGGTAAGA
CACGACTTATCGCCACTGGCAGCAGCCACTGGTAACAGGATTAGCAGAGCGAGGTATGTAGGCGGTGCTA
CAGAGTTCTTGAAGTGGTGGCCTAACTACGGCTACACTAGAAGGACAGTATTTGGTATCTGCGCTCTGCT
GAAGCCAGTTACCTTCGGAAAAAGAGTTGGTAGCTCTTGATCCGGCAAACAAACCACCGCTGGTAGCGGT
GGTTTTTTTGTTTGCAAGCAGCAGATTACGCGCAGAAAAAAAGGATCTCAAGAAGATCCTTTGATCTTTT
CTACGGGGTCTGACGCTCAGTGGAACGAAAACTCACGTTAAGGGATTTTGGTCATGAGATTATCAAAAAG
GATCTTCACCTAGATCCTTTTAAATTAAAAATGAAGTTTTAAATCAATCTAAAGTATATATGAGTAAACT
TGGTCTGACAGTTACCAATGCTTAATCAGTGAGGCACCTATCTCAGCGATCTGTCTATTTCGTTCATCCA
TAGTTGCCTGACTCCCCGTCGTGTAGATAACTACGATACGGGAGGGCTTACCATCTGGCCCCAGTGCTGC
AATGATACCGCGAGACCCACGCTCACCGGCTCCAGATTTATCAGCAATAAACCAGCCAGCCGGAAGGGCC
GAGCGCAGAAGTGGTCCTGCAACTTTATCCGCCTCCATCCAGTCTATTAATTGTTGCCGGGAAGCTAGAG
TAAGTAGTTCGCCAGTTAATAGTTTGCGCAACGTTGTTGCCATTGCTACAGGCATCGTGGTGTCACGCTC
GTCGTTTGGTATGGCTTCATTCAGCTCCGGTTCCCAACGATCAAGGCGAGTTACATGATCCCCCATGTTG
TGCAAAAAAGCGGTTAGCTCCTTCGGTCCTCCGATCGTTGTCAGAAGTAAGTTGGCCGCAGTGTTATCAC
TCATGGTTATGGCAGCACTGCATAATTCTCTTACTGTCATGCCATCCGTAAGATGCTTTTCTGTGACTGG
TGAGTACTCAACCAAGTCATTCTGAGAATAGTGTATGCGGCGACCGAGTTGCTCTTGCCCGGCGTCAATA
CGGGATAATACCGCGCCACATAGCAGAACTTTAAAAGTGCTCATCATTGGAAAACGTTCTTCGGGGCGAA
AACTCTCAAGGATCTTACCGCTGTTGAGATCCAGTTCGATGTAACCCACTCGTGCACCCAACTGATCTTC
AGCATCTTTTACTTTCACCAGCGTTTCTGGGTGAGCAAAAACAGGAAGGCAAAATGCCGCAAAAAAGGGA
ATAAGGGCGACACGGAAATGTTGAATACTCATACTCTTCCTTTTTCAATGACCGCTTTGGAAAAACAAAG
ACTGTATTTCCTGGAAATTAATGTTTATTCAATAAACTGTGTATTCAGCTATATCACATAGTGGTGAGGC
TGAAATGAGGCGGGAAGAGGCGGTTGGGGCTTAATTATATCAATTTGGGTGGCCCCACAGCGCCTCCAAG
GCGCCAGTCCTGTTTTGACAAGTTGCCTCTGGAAGCCTCTACAATGCCTCTCTTCTTTTTCTCCAGAGTA
AGCGGAGGCCAGGGGCCCCCGGCCTCTGCTTAATACTAAAAAAAACAGCTGTTGTCATAGTAATGATTGG
GTGGAAACATTCCAGGCCTGGGTGGAGAGGCTTTTTGCTTCCTCTTGCAAAACCACACTGACATTCCAGG
CCTGGGTGGAGAGGCTTTTTGCTTCCTCTTGCAAAACCACACTGCCCTCTGGAGGGCAGTTGCCTAGCAA
CTAACTAAAAGAGGATGTCGCACGGCCAGCTGCGGTCAGTTAGTCACTTCCTGCTTAACTGACTTGACAT
TTTCTATTTTAAGAGTCGGGAGGAAAATTACTGTGTTGGAGGCCCTCCGCCATCTTCTGAAGCTGAATCG
AATTAACTTGTTTATTGCAGCTTATAATGGTTACAAATAAAGCAATAGCATCACAAATTTCACAAATAAA
GCATTTTTTTCACTGCATTCTAGTTGTGGTTTGTCCAAACTCATCAATGTATCTTATCATGTCTGGATCT
GATATCATCGTCGAC
Features (pLannotate 1.2.2; 22 found; start..end, strand, type, name):
    380..655     +  promoter       chicken β-actin promoter: No description available
    656..1664    +  intron         chimeric intron: chimera between introns from chicken β-actin and rabbit β-globin
   1725..2753    +  CDS            cre: RECR_BPP1 - Experimental evidence at protein level: Swiss-Prot protein existence level 1. Catalyzes site-specific recombination between two 34-base- pair LOXP sites. Its role is to maintain the phage genome as a monomeric unit-copy plasmid in the lysogenic state. From Escherichia phage P1 (Bacteriophage P1).
   2766..3701    +  CDS            ERT2: mutated ligand-binding domain of the human estrogen receptor (Feil et al., 1997)
   3716..3739    -  misc_feature   MCS (fragment): pBluescript multiple cloning site
   3741..4313    +  misc_feature   IRES: internal ribosome entry site (IRES) of the encephalomyocarditis virus (EMCV)
   4327..4716    +  CDS            bsd: BSD_ASPTE - Experimental evidence at protein level: Swiss-Prot protein existence level 1. Catalyzes the deamination of the cytosine moiety of the antibiotics blasticidin S, cytomycin and acetylblasticidin S. From Aspergillus terreus.
   4745..4969    +  polyA_signal   bGH poly(A) signal: bovine growth hormone polyadenylation signal
   4973..4989    +  promoter       SV40 promoter (fragment): SV40 enhancer and early promoter
   5040..5056    -  protein_bind   lac operator: The lac repressor binds to the lac operator to inhibit transcription in E. coli. This inhibition can be relieved by adding lactose or isopropyl-β-D-thiogalactopyranoside (IPTG). lac repressor encoded by lacI
   5064..5094    -  promoter       lac promoter: promoter for the E. coli lac operon
   5109..5130    -  protein_bind   CAP binding site: CAP binding activates transcription in the presence of cAMP. E. coli catabolite activator protein
   5143..5182    -  CDS            lacI (fragment): lac repressor; lacI; The lac repressor binds to the lac operator to inhibit transcription in E. coli. This inhibition can be relieved by adding lactose or isopropyl-β-D-thiogalactopyranoside (IPTG).
   5189..5211    +  promoter       SV40 promoter (fragment): SV40 enhancer and early promoter
   5235..5370    +  rep_origin     SV40 ori: SV40 origin of replication
   5390..5524    +  polyA_signal   SV40 poly(A) signal: SV40 polyadenylation signal
   5526..5580    -  CDS            lacI (fragment): lac repressor; lacI; The lac repressor binds to the lac operator to inhibit transcription in E. coli. This inhibition can be relieved by adding lactose or isopropyl-β-D-thiogalactopyranoside (IPTG).
   5763..6351    -  rep_origin     ori: high-copy-number ColE1/pMB1/pBR322/pUC origin of replication
   6522..7382    -  CDS            AmpR: β-lactamase; bla; confers resistance to ampicillin, carbenicillin, and related antibiotics
   7383..7399    -  promoter       AmpR promoter (fragment): bla
   7985..8119    +  polyA_signal   SV40 poly(A) signal: SV40 polyadenylation signal
   8133..377     +  enhancer       CMV enhancer (across the origin): human cytomegalovirus immediate early enhancer
