[The description below was written by a language model from this plasmid's Addgene catalogue record and pLannotate feature annotations shown in this document.]
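Description:
pPy-CAG-Cre::ERT2-IRES-BSD is an 8.1 kb mammalian expression plasmid built on a Bluescript-derived backbone of the pPy vector family. It is propagated in E. coli as a high-copy plasmid through a ColE1/pUC-type origin and selected with ampicillin via the β-lactamase gene. The annotated backbone also carries remnants of the lac promoter/operator region, an SV40 origin of replication with flanking SV40 promoter fragments, and SV40 polyadenylation signals. The "pPy" name suggests a polyoma-based design, but no polyoma origin is annotated in the feature table, so the record does not confirm one.

The payload is a single bicistronic transcription unit driven by the CAG promoter, which here comprises the CMV immediate-early enhancer (spanning the sequence origin), the chicken β-actin promoter and a chimeric β-actin/β-globin intron, giving strong, broadly active expression in mammalian cells. The first cistron, cloned between XhoI and NotI sites, encodes bacteriophage P1 Cre recombinase fused at its C terminus to ERT2, a mutated ligand-binding domain of the human estrogen receptor. This fusion keeps Cre inactive until a synthetic ligand such as 4-hydroxytamoxifen is supplied, after which it can recombine loxP sites. An EMCV IRES then directs translation of the blasticidin S deaminase gene from the same mRNA, and the unit ends with a bovine growth hormone polyadenylation signal. Because both proteins arise from one transcript, blasticidin selection enriches for cells that also express Cre-ERT2.

The construct is suited to making cell populations in which floxed alleles or cassettes can be excised or rearranged on demand. The associated publication concerns exit from pluripotency, implying use in pluripotent stem cells.
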