Addgene plasmid #48760: pPy-CAG-Cre::ERT2-IRES-BSD
Purpose: CAG promoter driving Cre-ERT2 fusion-IRES-Blasticidin resistance
Depositing lab: Austin Smith. Depositing organization: University of Cambridge. Publication: Exit from pluripotency is gated by intracellular redistribution of the bHLH transcription factor Tfe3. Betschinger J, Nichols J, Dietmann S, Corrin PD, Paddison PJ, Smith A. Cell. 2013 Apr 11;153(2):335-47. doi: 10.1016/j.cell.2013.03.012. PubMed 23582324.
Backbone
  Vector backbone: Bluescript
  Backbone size w/o insert (bp): 6100
  Total vector size (bp): 8135
  Vector type: Mammalian Expression ; pPy
  Selectable markers: Blasticidin
Growth in bacteria
  Bacterial resistance: Ampicillin, 100 μg/mL
  Growth temperature: 37°C
  Growth strain: DH5alpha
  Copy number: High Copy
Gene/Insert
  Gene/Insert name: Cre::ERT2
  Species: Synthetic
  Insert size (bp): 2000
  Promoter: CAG
  Tag / fusion protein: ERT2 (C terminal on insert)
  Cloning method: Restriction Enzyme; 5′ cloning site XhoI (not destroyed); 3′ cloning site NotI (not destroyed)
  Sequencing primers: 5′ CAG forward; 3′ pA backward
Terms and licenses: Academic/Nonprofit Terms; Industry Terms: Not Available to Industry
How to cite: pPy-CAG-Cre::ERT2-IRES-BSD was a gift from Austin Smith (Addgene plasmid # 48760 ; http://n2t.net/addgene:48760 ; RRID:Addgene_48760)
