>Addgene plasmid #48760 | pPy-CAG-Cre::ERT2-IRES-BSD | addgene partial sequence | sequence record 150363 | pCAX-F 5'-CAGCTCCTGGGCAACGTGC-3'
ATTCCTCGACATGTCCAATTTACTGACCGTACACCAAAATTTGCCTGCATTACCGGTCGATGCAACGAGT
GATGAGGTTCGCAAGAACCTGATGGACATGTTCAGGGATCGCCAGGCGTTTTCTGAGCATACCTGGAAAA
TGCTTCTGTCCGTTTGCCGGTCGTGGGCGGCATGGTGCAAGTTGAATAACCGGAAATGGTTTCCCGCAGA
ACCTGAAGATGTTCGCGATTATCTTCTATATCTTCAGGCGCGCGGTCTGGCAGTAAAAACTATCCAGCAA
CATTTGGGCCAGCTAAACATGCTTCATCGTCGGTCCGGGCTGCCACGACCAAGTGACAGCAATGCTGTTT
CACTGGTTATGCGGCGGATCCGAAAAGAAAACGTTGATGCCGGTGAACGTGCAAAACAGGCTCTAGCGTT
CGAACGCACTGATTTCGACCAGGTTCGTTCACTCATGGAAAATAGCGATCGCTGCCAGGATATACGTAAT
CTGGCATTTCTGGGGATTGCTTATAACACCCTGTTACGTATAGCCGAAATTGCCAGGATCAGGGTTAAAG
ATATCTCACGTACTGACGGTGGGAGAATGTTAATCCATATTGGCAGAACGAAAACGCTGGTTAGCACCGC
AGGTGTAGAGAAGGCACTTAGCCTGGGGGTAACTAAACTGGTCGAGCGATGGATTTCCGTCTCTGGTGTA
GCTGATGATCCGAATAACTACCTGTTTTGCCGGGTCAGAAA
