>Addgene plasmid #48760 | pPy-CAG-Cre::ERT2-IRES-BSD | addgene partial sequence | sequence record 154035 | pCaspeR4-3 5'-GGAATTCGATATCAAG-3'
CCTCTGCCTCCCCCGTGATGTAATACTTTTGCAAGGAATGCGATGAAGTAGAGCCCGCAGTGGCCAAGTG
GCTTTGGTCCGTCTCCTCCACGGATGCCCCTCCACGGCTAGTGGGCGCATGTAGGCGGTGGGCGTCCGCC
GCCTCCAGCAGCAGGTCATAGAGGGGCACCACGTTCTTGCACTTCATGCTGTACAGATGCTCCATGCCTT
TGTTACTCATGTGCCTGATGTGGGAGAGGATGAGGAGGAGCTGGGCCAGCCGCTGGTGCTGCTGCTGCAG
GGTCAGGCCTGCCTTGGCCATCAGGTGGATCAAAGTGTCTGTGATCTTGTCCAGGACTCGGTGGATATGG
TCCTTCTCTTCCAGAGACTTCAGGGTGCTGGACAGAAATGTGTACACTCCAGAATTAAGCAAAATAATAG
ATTTGAGGCACACAAACTCCTCTCCCTGCAGATTCATCATGCGGAACCGAGATGATGTAGCCAGCAGCAT
GTCGAAGATCTCCACCATGCCCTCTACACATTTTCCCTGGTTCCTGTCCAAGAGCAAGTTAGGAGCAAAC
AGTAGCTTCACTGGGTGCTCCATGGAGCGCCAGACGAGACCAATCATCAGGATCTCTAGCCAGGCACATT
CTAGAAGGTGGACCTGATCATGGAGGGTCAAATCCACAAAGCCTGGCACCCTCTTCGCCCAGTTGATCAT
GTGAACCAGCTCCCTGTCTGCCAGGTTGGTCAGTAAGCCCATCATCGAAGCTTCACTGAAGGGTCTGG
